Addgene plasmid #162360: pC0.308 ECK120033737
Purpose: Level 0 transcription terminator
Depositing lab: Alistair McCormick. Depositing organization: University of Edinburgh. Publication: Evaluation and Comparison of the Efficiency of Transcription Terminators in Different Cyanobacterial Species. Gale GAR, Wang B, McCormick AJ. Front Microbiol. 2021 Jan 15;11:624011. doi: 10.3389/fmicb.2020.624011. eCollection 2020. PubMed 33519785.
Backbone
  Vector backbone: pICH41276
Growth in bacteria
  Bacterial resistance: Spectinomycin, 50 μg/mL
  Growth temperature: 37°C
  Growth strain: DH5alpha
  Copy number: High Copy
Gene/Insert
  Gene/Insert name: ECK120033737
  Insert size (bp): 57
Terms and licenses: Academic/Nonprofit Terms; Industry Terms: Not Available to Industry
How to cite: pC0.308 ECK120033737 was a gift from Alistair McCormick (Addgene plasmid # 162360 ; http://n2t.net/addgene:162360 ; RRID:Addgene_162360)
