[The description below was written by a language model from this plasmid's Addgene catalogue record and pLannotate feature annotations shown in this document.]
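Description:
pC0.308 ECK120033737 is a small (about 2.3 kb) Level 0 part plasmid that carries a single transcription terminator for modular, hierarchical DNA assembly. It is built on the pICH41276 backbone, a standard acceptor vector of the Golden Gate/MoClo system in which individual genetic parts are stored before being combined into transcription units at the next assembly level. The plasmid is maintained in E. coli at high copy number through a ColE1/pUC-type origin of replication. It is selected with spectinomycin through the aadA aminoglycoside adenylyltransferase gene, which appears to be driven by the annotated bla (AmpR) promoter lying upstream of it.

The payload is the 57 bp ECK120033737 terminator. The automated annotation does not mark it as a discrete feature, so its exact position in the sequence cannot be read from the feature table. The other hits are short fragments assigned to a gentamicin acetyltransferase, an integron integrase, lacI and an RSF origin. The first two are most plausibly remnants of the integron context from which the aadA cassette was taken. The lacI and RSF matches are only a few dozen bases long and may be incidental matches. None of these fragments should be read as a working gene or a second functional origin. There is no promoter, coding sequence or reporter associated with the insert, since the plasmid serves purely as a donor of the terminator part.

According to the record, the construct belongs to a set used to evaluate and compare transcription terminator efficiency across different cyanobacterial species. The terminator would be assembled downstream of expression or reporter cassettes to measure or impose transcriptional termination.
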