Features (pLannotate 1.2.2; 7 found; start..end, strand, type, name):
    152..740     -  rep_origin     ori: high-copy-number ColE1/pMB1/pBR322/pUC origin of replication
    914..1702    -  CDS            aadA: S3AD_ECOLX - Experimental evidence at protein level: Swiss-Prot protein existence level 1. Mediates bacterial resistance to the antibiotics streptomycin and spectinomycin. From Escherichia coli.
   1709..1765    -  CDS            GmR (fragment): gentamycin acetyltransferase; aacC1; confers resistance to gentamycin
   1853..1933    +  CDS            int (fragment): INT2_ECOLX - Protein inferred from homology: Swiss-Prot protein existence level 3. Putative integrase believed to be involved in the insertion of antibiotic resistance genes into plasmids and transposons. From Escherichia coli.
   1924..2028    -  promoter       AmpR promoter: bla
   2230..2279    -  CDS            lacI (fragment): lac repressor; lacI; The lac repressor binds to the lac operator to inhibit transcription in E. coli. This inhibition can be relieved by adding lactose or isopropyl-β-D-thiogalactopyranoside (IPTG).
   2281..2308    -  rep_origin     RSF ori (fragment): Plasmids containing the RSF 1030 origin of replication can be propagated in E. coli cells that contain additional plasmids with compatible origins.
>Addgene plasmid #162360 | pC0.308 ECK120033737 | addgene full sequence | sequence record 323944 | Addgene NGS Result
GCTCGGTCGTTCGGCTGCGGCGAGCGGTATCAGCTCACTCAAAGGCGGTAATACGGTTATCCACAGAATC
AGGGGATAACGCAGGAAAGAACATGTGAGCAAAAGGCCAGCAAAAGGCCAGGAACCGTAAAAAGGCCGCG
TTGCTGGCGTTTTTCCATAGGCTCCGCCCCCCTGACGAGCATCACAAAAATCGACGCTCAAGTCAGAGGT
GGCGAAACCCGACAGGACTATAAAGATACCAGGCGTTTCCCCCTGGAAGCTCCCTCGTGCGCTCTCCTGT
TCCGACCCTGCCGCTTACCGGATACCTGTCCGCCTTTCTCCCTTCGGGAAGCGTGGCGCTTTCTCATAGC
TCACGCTGTAGGTATCTCAGTTCGGTGTAGGTCGTTCGCTCCAAGCTGGGCTGTGTGCACGAACCCCCCG
TTCAGCCCGACCGCTGCGCCTTATCCGGTAACTATCGTCTTGAGTCCAACCCGGTAAGACACGACTTATC
GCCACTGGCAGCAGCCACTGGTAACAGGATTAGCAGAGCGAGGTATGTAGGCGGTGCTACAGAGTTCTTG
AAGTGGTGGCCTAACTACGGCTACACTAGAAGAACAGTATTTGGTATCTGCGCTCTGCTGAAGCCAGTTA
CCTTCGGAAAAAGAGTTGGTAGCTCTTGATCCGGCAAACAAACCACCGCTGGTAGCGGTGGTTTTTTTGT
TTGCAAGCAGCAGATTACGCGCAGAAAAAAAGGATCTCAAGAAGATCCTTTGATCTTTTCTACGGGGTCT
GACGCTCAGTGGAACGAAAACTCACGTTAAGGGATTTTGGTCATGAGATTATCAAAAAGGATCTTCACCT
AGATCCTTTTAAATTAAAAATGAAGTTTTAAATCAATCTAAAGTATATATGAGTAAACTTGGTCTGACAG
TTATTTGCCGACTACCTTGGTGATCTCGCCTTTTACGTAATGGACAAATTCTTCCAACTGATCTGCGCGC
GAGGCCAAGCGATCTTCTTCTTGTCCAAGATAAGCCTGTCTAGCTTCAAGTATGACGGGCTGATACTGGG
CCGGCAGGCGCTCCATTGCCCAGTCGGCAGCGACATCCTTCGGCGCGATTTTGCCGGTTACTGCGCTGTA
CCAAATGCGGGACAACGTAAGCACTACATTTCGCTCATCGCCAGCCCAGTCGGGCGGCGAGTTCCATAGC
GTTAAGGTTTCATTTAGCGCCTCAAATAGATCCTGTTCAGGAACCGGATCAAAGAGTTCCTCCGCCGCTG
GACCTACCAAGGCAACGCTATGTTCTCTTGCTTTTGTCAGCAAGATAGCCAGATCAATGTCGATCGTGGC
TGGCTCGAAGATACCTGCAAGAATGTCATTGCGCTGCCATTCTCCAAATTGCAGTTCGCGCTTAGCTGGA
TAACGCCACGGAATGATGTCGTCGTGCACAACAATGGTGACTTCTACAGCGCGGAGAATCTCGCTCTCTC
CAGGGGAAGCCGAAGTTTCCAAAAGGTCGTTGATCAAAGCTCGCCGCGTTGTTTCATCAAGCCTTACGGT
CACCGTAACCAGCAAATCAATATCGCTGTGTGGCTTCAGGCCGCCATCCACTGCGGAGCCGTACAAATGT
ACGGCCAGCAACGTCGGTTCGAGATGGCGCTCGATGACGCCAACTACCTCTGATAGTTGAGTCGATACTT
CGGCGATCACCGCTTCCCTCATGATGTTTAACTTTGTTTTAGGGCGACTGCCCTGCTGCGTAACATCGTT
GCTGCTCCATAACATCAAACATCGACCCACGGCGTAACGCGCTTGCTGCTTGGATGCCCGAGGCATAGAC
TGTACCCCAAAAAAAAACAGTCATAACAAGCCATGAAAACCGCCACTGCGCCGTTACCACCGCTGCGTTC
GGTCAAGGTTCTGGACCAGTTGCGTGAGCGCATACTCTTCCTTTTTCAATATTATTGAAGCATTTATCAG
GGTTATTGTCTCATGAGCGGATACATATTTGAATGTATTTAGAAAAATAAACAAATAGGGGTTCCGCGCA
CATTTCCCCGAAAAGTGCCACCTGACGTCTAAGAAACCATTATTATCATGACATTAACCTATAAAAATAG
GCGTATCACGAGGCCCTTTCGTCCACTGAAGAGCCACTTCGTGGTCTCAAGCGCCTTTGGTCGAAAAAAA
AAGCCCGCACTGTCAGGTGCGGGCTTTTTTCTGTGTTTCCAAGCTGAGACCACAGAGTGATTAATGAATC
GGCCAACGCGCGGGGAGAGGCGGTTTGCGTATTGGGCGCTCTTCCGCTTCCTCGCTCACTGACTCGCTGC
